Addgene plasmid #108282: pRVV661
Purpose: Donor vector for creation of PhiC31 attP-flanked platforms for cassette exchange using CRISPR/Cas9
Depositing lab: Richard Mann. Depositing organization: Columbia University. Publication: Robust PhiC31-Mediated Genome Engineering in Drosophila melanogaster Using Minimal attP/attB Phage Sites. Voutev R, Mann RS. G3 (Bethesda). 2018 Mar 9. pii: g3.118.200051. doi: 10.1534/g3.118.200051. PubMed 29523637.
Backbone
  Vector backbone: pBluescript SK+
  Total vector size (bp): 9888
  Vector type: CRISPR
Growth in bacteria
  Bacterial resistance: Ampicillin, 100 μg/mL
  Growth temperature: 37°C
  Growth strain: DH5alpha
  Copy number: High Copy
Gene/Insert
  Gene/Insert name: PhiC31 attP sites
  Species: Streptomyces phage PhiC31
Terms and licenses: Academic/Nonprofit Terms; Industry Terms: Not Available to Industry
How to cite: pRVV661 was a gift from Richard Mann (Addgene plasmid # 108282 ; http://n2t.net/addgene:108282 ; RRID:Addgene_108282)
