[The description below was written by a language model from this plasmid's Addgene catalogue record and pLannotate feature annotations shown in this document.]
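Description:
pRVV661 is a CRISPR/Cas9 homology-directed repair donor plasmid for Drosophila melanogaster, built on the pBluescript SK+ backbone. It is used to install "landing platforms" flanked by PhiC31 attP sites at chosen genomic loci, which can later be swapped by recombinase-mediated cassette exchange. It is propagated in E. coli as a high-copy plasmid through the ColE1/pUC-type origin and selected with ampicillin (AmpR under its own bla promoter). The usual pBluescript elements are also present: an f1 origin, T7 and T3 promoters, and remnants of the lac promoter/operator and lacZα region. The catalogue gives a size of 9,888 bp, while the sequenced record is 9,872 nt.

The core of the payload is a pair of short (39 bp, annotated as fragments) PhiC31 attP sites in inverted orientation, consistent with the minimal phage attachment sites described in the associated publication. Between them sits a DsRed coding sequence preceded by a fragment of the Drosophila hsp70Bb promoter. The table does not annotate any enhancer that might be paired with this promoter fragment, nor the roughly 0.9 kb between DsRed and the second attP. DsRed presumably serves as the visible marker for flies carrying the platform. After integration, PhiC31 integrase can recombine both attP sites with an attB-flanked donor and replace the marker with a sequence of interest.

Outside the attP pair lie a mini-white gene on one side and, on the other, a short lacZ fragment followed by SV40 small t intron and polyadenylation sequences. The position of mini-white suggests it could help distinguish unwanted whole-plasmid insertions from precise replacement events, but the record does not state this. No homology arms or guide RNA elements are annotated, so locus-specific arms are presumably cloned in by the user.
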