Features (pLannotate 1.2.2; 23 found; start..end, strand, type, name):
     30..458     -  rep_origin     f1 ori (sequence partly withheld): f1 bacteriophage origin of replication; arrow indicates direction of (+) strand synthesis
    463..620     -  CDS            lacZα (fragment): LacZα fragment of β-galactosidase; lacZ fragment
    623..641     +  promoter       T7 promoter: promoter for bacteriophage T7 RNA polymerase
    666..4785    +  gene           mini-white: white; This modified version of the white gene lacks part of the first intron.
   4845..4883    +  protein_bind   phage φC31 attP (fragment): attachment site of phage φC31 phage φC31 integrase
   5023..5145    +  promoter       hsp70 promoter (fragment): Drosophila melanogaster hsp70Bb promoter
   5175..5849    +  CDS            DsRed: DsRed is a basic (constitutively fluorescent) red fluorescent protein published in 1999, derived from Discosoma sp..
   6736..6774    -  protein_bind   phage φC31 attP (fragment): attachment site of phage φC31 phage φC31 integrase
   6788..6893    +  CDS            lacZ (fragment): β-galactosidase; lacZ
   6961..7035    +  CDS            small t antigen (fragment): SV40 (simian virus 40) small t antigen
   7037..7102    +  intron         small t intron: SV40 (simian virus 40) small t antigen intron
   7232..7252    +  CDS            SV40 NLS: nuclear localization signal of SV40 (simian virus 40) large T antigen
   7259..7393    +  CDS            LT_POVHA (fragment): Protein inferred from homology: Swiss-Prot protein existence level 3. Isoform large T antigen is a key early protein essential for both driving viral replication and inducing cellular transformation. Plays a role in viral genome replication by driving entry of quiescent cells into the cell cycle and by autoregulating the synthesis of viral early mRNA. Displays highly oncogenic activities by corrupting the host cellular checkpoint mechanisms that guard cell division and the transcription, replication, and repair of DNA. Participates in the modulation of cellular gene expression preceeding viral
   7418..7501    +  CDS            large T antigen (fragment): large T antigen from SV40 (simian virus 40)
   7524..7658    +  polyA_signal   SV40 poly(A) signal: SV40 polyadenylation signal
   7684..7702    -  promoter       T3 promoter: promoter for bacteriophage T3 RNA polymerase
   7747..7763    -  protein_bind   lac operator: The lac repressor binds to the lac operator to inhibit transcription in E. coli. This inhibition can be relieved by adding lactose or isopropyl-β-D-thiogalactopyranoside (IPTG). lac repressor encoded by lacI
   7771..7801    -  promoter       lac promoter: promoter for the E. coli lac operon
   7816..7837    -  protein_bind   CAP binding site: CAP binding activates transcription in the presence of cAMP. E. coli catabolite activator protein
   7850..7942    -  CDS            lacI (fragment): lac repressor; lacI; The lac repressor binds to the lac operator to inhibit transcription in E. coli. This inhibition can be relieved by adding lactose or isopropyl-β-D-thiogalactopyranoside (IPTG).
   8125..8713    -  rep_origin     ori: high-copy-number ColE1/pMB1/pBR322/pUC origin of replication
   8884..9744    -  CDS            AmpR: β-lactamase; bla; confers resistance to ampicillin, carbenicillin, and related antibiotics
   9745..9849    -  promoter       AmpR promoter: bla
>Addgene plasmid #108282 | pRVV661 | addgene full sequence | sequence record 211015 | Addgene NGS Result
CTAAATTGTAAGCGTTAATATTTTGTTAAAATTCGCGTTAAATTTTTGTTAAATCAGCTCATTTTTTAAC
CAATAGGCCGAAATCGGCAAAATCCCTTATAAATCAAAAGAATAGACCGAGATAGGGT
[37 nt withheld, positions 129-165]
AAAGAACGTGGACTCCAACGTCAAAGG
[49 nt withheld, positions 193-241]
T
[91 nt withheld, positions 243-333]
G
[124 nt withheld, positions 335-458]
CCCATTCGCCATTCAGGCTGCGCAACTGTTGGGAAGGGCGATCGGTGCGGGCCTCTTCGCTATTACGCCA
GCTGGCGAAAGGGGGATGTGCTGCAAGGCGATTAAGTTGGGTAACGCCAGGGTTTTCCCAGTCACGACGT
TGTAAAACGACGGCCAGTGAATTGTAATACGACTCACTATAGGGCGAATTGGGTACGTACCGGGCCCCTA
GTATGTATGTAAGTTAATAAAACCCATTTTTGCGGAAAGTAGATAAAAAAAACATTTTTTTTTTTTACTG
CACTGGATATCATTGAACTTATCTGATCAGTTTTAAATTTACTTCGATCCAAGGGTATTTGATGTACCAG
GTTCTTTCGATTACCTCTCACTCAAAATGACATTCCACTCAAAGTCAGCGCTGTTTGCCTCCTTCTCTGT
CCACAGAAATATCGCCGTCTCTTTCGCCGCTGCGTCCGCTATCTCTTTCGCCACCGTTTGTAGCGTTACG
TAGCGTCAATGTCCGCCTTCAGTTGCATTTTGTCAGCGGTTTCGTGACGAAGCTCCAAGCGGTTTACGCC
ATCAATTAAACACAAAGTGCTGTGCCAAAACTCCTCTCGCTTCTTATTTTTGTTTGTTTTTTGAGTGATT
GGGGTGGTGATTGGTTTTGGGTGGGTAAGCAGGGGAAAGTGTGAAAAATCCCGGCAATGGGCCAAGAGGA
TCAGGAGCTATTAATTCGCGGAGGCAGCAAACACCCATCTGCCGAGCATCTGAACAATGTGAGTAGTACA
TGTGCATACATCTTAAGTTCACTTGATCTATAGGAACTGCGATTGCAACATCAAATTGTCTGCGGCGTGA
GAACTGCGACCCACAAAAATCCCAAACCGCAATTGCACAAACAAATAGTGACACGAAACAGATTATTCTG
GTAGCTGTTCTCGCTATATAAGACAATTTTTGAGATCATATCATGATCAAGACATCTAAAGGCATTCATT
TTCGACTATATTCTTTTTTACAAAAAATATAACAACCAGATATTTTAAGCTGATCCTAGATGCACAAAAA
ATAAATAAAAGTATAAACCTACTTCGTAGGATACTTCGGGGTACTTTTTGTTCGGGGTTAGATGAGCATA
ACGCTTGTAGTTGATATTTGAGATCCCCTATCATTGCAGGGTGACAGCGGAGCGGCTTCGCAGAGCTGCA
TTAACCAGGGCTTCGGGCAGGCCAAAAACTACGGCACGCTCCGGCCACCCAGTCCGCCGGAGGACTCCGG
TTCAGGGAGCGGCCAACTAGCCGAGAACCTCACCTATGCCTGGCACAATATGGACATCTTTGGGGCGGTC
AATCAGCCGGGCTCCGGATGGCGGCAGCTGGTCAACCGGACACGCGGACTATTCTGCAACGAGCGACACA
TACCGGCGCCCAGGAAACATTTGCTCAAGAACGGTGAGTTTCTATTCGCAGTCGGCTGATCTGTGTGAAA
TCTTAATAAAGGGTCCAATTACCAATTTGAAACTCAGTTTGCGGCGTGGCCTATCCGGGCGAACTTTTGG
CCGTGATGGGCAGTTCCGGTGCCGGAAAGACGACCCTGCTGAATGCCCTTGCCTTTCGATCGCCGCAGGG
CATCCAAGTATCGCCATCCGGGATGCGACTGCTCAATGGCCAACCTGTGGACGCCAAGGAGATGCAGGCC
AGGTGCGCCTATGTCCAGCAGGATGACCTCTTTATCGGCTCCCTAACGGCCAGGGAACACCTGATTTTCC
AAGCCATGGTGCGGATGCCACGACATCTGACCTATCGGCAGCGAGTGGCCCGCGTGGATCAGGTGATCCA
GGAGCTTTCGCTCAGCAAATGTCAGCACACGATCATCGGTGTGCCCGGCAGGGTGAAAGGTCTGTCCGGC
GGAGAAAGGAAGCGTCTGGCATTCGCCTCCGAGGCTCTAACCGATCCGCCGCTTCTGATCTGCGATGAGC
CCACCTCCGGACTGGACTCCTTTACCGCCCACAGCGTCGTCCAGGTGCTGAAGAAGCTGTCGCAGAAGGG
CAAGACCGTCATCCTGACCATTCATCAGCCGTCTTCCGAGCTGTTTGAGCTCTTTGACAAGATCCTTCTG
ATGGCCGAGGGCAGGGTAGCTTTCTTGGGCACTCCCAGCGAAGCCGTCGACTTCTTTTCCTAGTGAGTTC
GATGTGTTTATTAAGGGTATCTAGTATTACATAACATCTCAACTCCTATCCAGCGTGGGTGCCCAGTGTC
CTACCAACTACAATCCGGCGGACTTTTACGTACAGGTGTTGGCCGTTGTGCCCGGACGGGAGATCGAGTC
CCGTGATCGGATCGCCAAGATATGCGACAATTTTGCCATTAGCAAAGTAGCCCGGGATATGGAGCAGTTG
TTGGCCACCAAAAATCTGGAGAAGCCACTGGAGCAGCCGGAGAATGGGTACACCTACAAGGCCACCTGGT
TCATGCAGTTCCGGGCGGTCCTGTGGCGATCCTGGCTGTCGGTGCTCAAGGAACCACTCCTCGTAAAAGT
GCGACTTATTCAGACAACGGTGAGTGGTTCCAGTGGAAACAAATGATATAACGCTTACAATTCTTGGAAA
CAAATTCGCTAGATTTTAGATAGAATTGCCTGATTCCACACCCTTCTTAGTTTTTTTCAATGAGATGTAT
AGTTTATAGTTTTGCAGAAGATAAATAAATTTCATTTAACTCGCGAATATTAATGAGATGCGAGTAACAT
TTTAATTTGCAGATGGTTGCCATCTTGATTGGCCTCATCTTTTTGGGCCAACAACTCACGCAAGTGGGTG
TGATGAATATCAACGGAGCCATCTTCCTCTTCCTGACCAACATGACCTTTCAAAACGTCTTTGCCACGAT
AAATGTAAGTCATGTTTAGAATACATTTGCATTTCAATAATTTACTAACTTTCTAATGAATCGATTCGAT
TTAGGTGTTCACCTCAGAGCTGCCAGTTTTTATGAGGGAGGCCCGAAGTCGACTTTATCGCTGTGACACA
TACTTTCTGGGCAAAACGATTGCCGAATTGCCGCTTTTTCTCACAGTGCCACTGGTCTTCACGGCGATTG
CCTATCCGATGATCGGACTGCGGGCCGGAGTGCTGCACTTCTTCAACTGCCTGGCGCTGGTCACTCTGGT
GGCCAATGTGTCAACGTCCTTCGGATATCTAATATCCTGCGCCAGCTCCTCGACCTCGATGGCGCTGTCT
GTGGGTCCGCCGGTTATCATACCATTCCTGCTCTTTGGCGGCTTCTTCTTGAACTCGGGCTCGGTGCCAG
TATACCTCAAATGGTTGTCGTACCTCTCATGGTTCCGTTACGCCAACGAGGGTCTGCTGATTAACCAATG
GGCGGACGTGGAGCCGGGCGAAATTAGCTGCACATCGTCGAACACCACGTGCCCCAGTTCGGGCAAGGTC
ATCCTGGAGACGCTTAACTTCTCCGCCGCCGATCTGCCGCTGGACTACGTGGGTCTGGCCATTCTCATCG
TGAGCTTCCGGGTGCTCGCATATCTGGCTCTAAGACTTCGGGCCCGACGCAAGGAGTAGCCGACATATAT
CCGAAATAACTGCTTGTTTTTTTTTTTTACCATTATTACCATCGTGTTTACTGTTTATTGCCCCCTCAAA
AAGCTAATGTAATTATATTTGTGCCAATAAAAACAAGATATGACCTATAGAATACAAGTATTTCCCCTTC
GAACATCCCCACAAGTAGACTTTGGATTTGTCTTCTAACCAAAAGACTTACACACCTGCATACCTTACAT
CAAAAACTCGTTTATCGCTACATAAAACACCGGGATATATTTTTTATATACATACTTTTCAAATCGCGCG
CCCTCTTCATAATTCACCTCCACCACACCACGTTTCGTAGTTGCTCTTTCGCTGTCTCCCACCCGCTCTC
CGCAACACATTCACCTTTTGTTCGACGACCTTGGAGCGACTGTCGTTAGTTCCGCGCGATTCGGTTCGCT
CAAATGGTTCCGAGTGGTTCATTTCGTCTCAATAGAAATTAGTAATAAATATTTGTATGTACAATTTATT
TGCTCCAATATATTTGTATATATTTCCCTCACAGCTATATTTATTCTAATTTAATATTATGACTTTTTAA
GGTAATTTTTTGTGACCTGTTCGGAGTGATTAGCGTTACAATTTGAACTGAAAGTGACATCCAGTGTTTG
TTCCTTGTGTAGATGCATCTCAAAAAAATGGTGGGCATAATAGTGTTGTTTATATATATCAAAAATAACA
ACTATAATAATAAGAATACATTTAATTTAGAAAATGCTTGGATTTCACTGGAACTAGGCTAGATTTAAAT
GCATGCCCTGCAGGAAGCTTCCTAGGAGGCCTAGATCTGCGGCCGCCCCCAACTGGGGTAACCTTTGAGT
TCTCTCAGTTGGGGGTTAATTAAGAAGTTCCTATTCTTCAAAAGGTATAGGAACTTCCCGCGAGCTCGCC
CGGGGATCTAATTCAATTAGAGACTAATTCAATTAGAGCTAATTCAATTAGGATCCAAGCTTATCGATTT
CGAACCCTCGACCGCCGGAGTATAAATAGAGGCGCTTCGTCTACGGAGCGACAATTCAATTCAAACAAGC
AAAGTGAACACGTCGCTAAGCGAAAGCTAAGCAAATAAACAAGCGCAGCTGAACAAGCTAAACAATCGGG
CGGCCGCACTAGAGCCGGTCGCCACCATGAGGTCTTCCAAGAATGTTATCAAGGAGTTCATGAGGTTTAA
GGTTCGCATGGAAGGAACGGTCAATGGGCACGAGTTTGAAATAGAAGGCGAAGGAGAGGGGAGGCCATAC
GAAGGCCACAATACCGTAAAGCTTAAGGTAACCAAGGGGGGACCTTTGCCATTTGCTTGGGATATTTTGT
CACCACAATTTCAGTATGGAAGCAAGGTATATGTCAAGCACCCTGCCGACATACCAGACTATAAAAAGCT
GTCATTTCCTGAAGGATTTAAATGGGAAAGGGTCATGAACTTTGAAGACGGTGGCGTCGTTACTGTAACC
CAGGATTCCAGTTTGCAGGATGGCTGTTTCATCTACAAGGTCAAGTTCATTGGCGTGAACTTTCCTTCCG
ATGGACCTGTTATGCAAAAGAAGACAATGGGCTGGGAAGCCAGCACTGAGCGTTTGTATCCTCGTGATGG
CGTGTTGAAAGGAGAGATTCATAAGGCTCTGAAGCTGAAAGACGGTGGTCATTACCTAGTTGAATTCAAA
AGTATTTACATGGCAAAGAAGCCTGTGCAGCTACCAGGGTACTACTATGTTGACTCCAAACTGGATATAA
CAAGCCACAACGAAGACTATACAATCGTTGAGCAGTATGAAAGAACCGAGGGACGCCACCATCTGTTCCT
TTAGCGGCCATCGAATTCGAGCTCGCCCACTAAGCGTCGCGCCACTTCAACGCTCGATGGGAGCGTCATT
GGTGGGCGGGGTAACCGTCGAAATCAGTGTTTACGCTTCCAATCGCAACAAAAAATTCACTGCAACACTG
AAAAGCATACGAAAACGATGAAGATTGTACGAGAAACCATAAAGTATTTTATCCACAAAGACACGTATAG
CAGAAAAGCCAAGTTAACTCGGCGATAAGTTGTGTACACAAGAATAAAATCGGCCAGATTCAGTGTTGTC
AGAAATAAGAAAACCCCACTATGTTTTTCTTTGCCTTTTCTTTCTCCCAGCGATCATTCATTTCGTGGTG
AAAGAACGGGGTCATTGCACGGAGTTTCGACTGCGGGAAAGCAGAGCTGCCGTTCACTTCGTCTATAATT
AGCGCTTTCTATTTTCCCCGATTCGGGCCGCTGCTGCGCTTTTCCGCCTGCTGTTTGTGGCAAGTGTAGC
AGCAGGCTGTGCACGCAGTGTGGCATGCACTTGGCTTTCCACCGTTGGTATCGATTCTCTGGGACGATGA
GTCATTCCTTTCGGGGCCACAGCATAATCGTTGCCAGCTCACCGAAATGGTGACTTCATTTCTTAACTGC
CGTCAAGCATGCGATTGTACATACATACATATTTATATATGTACATATTTATGTGACTATGGTAGGTCGA
TATAATAGCAATCAACGCAAGCAAATGTGTCAGTCCTGCTTACAGGAACGATTCTATTTAGTAATTTTCG
TTGTATAAAGTAATTATGTATGTATGTAAGCCCCATAAATCTGAAACAATTAGGCAAAACCATGCGAAGC
TGAAGTTCCTATTCTTCAAAAGGTATAGGAACTTCACCGGTGACGTCCCCCCAACTGAGAGAACTCAAAG
GTTACCCCAGTTGGGGGGCGCGCCGCTAGCCATATGGGGATTGGTGGCGACGACTCCTGGAGCCCGTCAG
TATCGGCGGAATTACAGCTGAGCGCCGGTCGCTACCATTACCAGTTGGTCTGGTGTCAAAAATAATAATA
ACCGGGCAGGCCATGTCTGCCCGTATTTCGCGTAAGGAAATCCCTCGAGGGTACCTCTAGAGGATCTTTG
TGAAGGAACCTTACTTCTGTGGTGTGACATAATTGGACAAACTACCTACAGAGATTTAAAGCTCTAAGGT
AAATATAAAATTTTTAAGTGTATAATGTGTTAAACTACTGATTCTAATTGTTTGTGTATTTTAGATTCCA
ACCTATGGAACTGATGAATGGGAGCAGTGGTGGAATGCCTTTAATGAGGAAAACCTGTTTTGCTCAGAAG
AAATGCCATCTAGTGATGATGAGGCTACTGCTGACTCTCAACATTCTACTCCTCCAAAAAAGAAGAGAAA
GGTAGAAGACCCCAAGGACTTTCCTTCAGAATTGCTAAGTTTTTTGAGTCATGCTGTGTTTAGTAATAGA
ACTCTTGCTTGCTTTGCTATTTACACCACAAAGGAAAAAGCTGCACTGCTATACAAGAAAATTATGGAAA
AATATTTGATGTATAGTGCCTTGACTAGAGATCATAATCAGCCATACCACATTTGTAGAGGTTTTACTTG
CTTTAAAAAACCTCCCACACCTCCCCCTGAACCTGAAACATAAAATGAATGCAATTGTTGTTGTTAACTT
GTTTATTGCAGCTTATAATGGTTACAAATAAAGCAATAGCATCACAAATTTCACAAATAAAGCATTTTTT
TCACTGCATTCTAGTTGTGGTTTGTCCAAACTCATCAATGTATCTTATCATGTCTGGATCCACTAGTTCT
AGCCAGCTTTTGTTCCCTTTAGTGAGGGTTAATTTCGAGCTTGGCGTAATCATGGTCATAGCTGTTTCCT
GTGTGAAATTGTTATCCGCTCACAATTCCACACAACATACGAGCCGGAAGCATAAAGTGTAAAGCCTGGG
GTGCCTAATGAGTGAGCTAACTCACATTAATTGCGTTGCGCTCACTGCCCGCTTTCCAGTCGGGAAACCT
GTCGTGCCAGCTGCATTAATGAATCGGCCAACGCGCGGGGAGAGGCGGTTTGCGTATTGGGCGCTCTTCC
GCTTCCTCGCTCACTGACTCGCTGCGCTCGGTCGTTCGGCTGCGGCGAGCGGTATCAGCTCACTCAAAGG
CGGTAATACGGTTATCCACAGAATCAGGGGATAACGCAGGAAAGAACATGTGAGCAAAAGGCCAGCAAAA
GGCCAGGAACCGTAAAAAGGCCGCGTTGCTGGCGTTTTTCCATAGGCTCCGCCCCCCTGACGAGCATCAC
AAAAATCGACGCTCAAGTCAGAGGTGGCGAAACCCGACAGGACTATAAAGATACCAGGCGTTTCCCCCTG
GAAGCTCCCTCGTGCGCTCTCCTGTTCCGACCCTGCCGCTTACCGGATACCTGTCCGCCTTTCTCCCTTC
GGGAAGCGTGGCGCTTTCTCATAGCTCACGCTGTAGGTATCTCAGTTCGGTGTAGGTCGTTCGCTCCAAG
CTGGGCTGTGTGCACGAACCCCCCGTTCAGCCCGACCGCTGCGCCTTATCCGGTAACTATCGTCTTGAGT
CCAACCCGGTAAGACACGACTTATCGCCACTGGCAGCAGCCACTGGTAACAGGATTAGCAGAGCGAGGTA
TGTAGGCGGTGCTACAGAGTTCTTGAAGTGGTGGCCTAACTACGGCTACACTAGAAGAACAGTATTTGGT
ATCTGCGCTCTGCTGAAGCCAGTTACCTTCGGAAAAAGAGTTGGTAGCTCTTGATCCGGCAAACAAACCA
CCGCTGGTAGCGGTGGTTTTTTTGTTTGCAAGCAGCAGATTACGCGCAGAAAAAAAGGATCTCAAGAAGA
TCCTTTGATCTTTTCTACGGGGTCTGACGCTCAGTGGAACGAAAACTCACGTTAAGGGATTTTGGTCATG
AGATTATCAAAAAGGATCTTCACCTAGATCCTTTTAAATTAAAAATGAAGTTTTAAATCAATCTAAAGTA
TATATGAGTAAACTTGGTCTGACAGTTACCAATGCTTAATCAGTGAGGCACCTATCTCAGCGATCTGTCT
ATTTCGTTCATCCATAGTTGCCTGACTCCCCGTCGTGTAGATAACTACGATACGGGAGGGCTTACCATCT
GGCCCCAGTGCTGCAATGATACCGCGAGACCCACGCTCACCGGCTCCAGATTTATCAGCAATAAACCAGC
CAGCCGGAAGGGCCGAGCGCAGAAGTGGTCCTGCAACTTTATCCGCCTCCATCCAGTCTATTAATTGTTG
CCGGGAAGCTAGAGTAAGTAGTTCGCCAGTTAATAGTTTGCGCAACGTTGTTGCCATTGCTACAGGCATC
GTGGTGTCACGCTCGTCGTTTGGTATGGCTTCATTCAGCTCCGGTTCCCAACGATCAAGGCGAGTTACAT
GATCCCCCATGTTGTGCAAAAAAGCGGTTAGCTCCTTCGGTCCTCCGATCGTTGTCAGAAGTAAGTTGGC
CGCAGTGTTATCACTCATGGTTATGGCAGCACTGCATAATTCTCTTACTGTCATGCCATCCGTAAGATGC
TTTTCTGTGACTGGTGAGTACTCAACCAAGTCATTCTGAGAATAGTGTATGCGGCGACCGAGTTGCTCTT
GCCCGGCGTCAATACGGGATAATACCGCGCCACATAGCAGAACTTTAAAAGTGCTCATCATTGGAAAACG
TTCTTCGGGGCGAAAACTCTCAAGGATCTTACCGCTGTTGAGATCCAGTTCGATGTAACCCACTCGTGCA
CCCAACTGATCTTCAGCATCTTTTACTTTCACCAGCGTTTCTGGGTGAGCAAAAACAGGAAGGCAAAATG
CCGCAAAAAAGGGAATAAGGGCGACACGGAAATGTTGAATACTCATACTCTTCCTTTTTCAATATTATTG
AAGCATTTATCAGGGTTATTGTCTCATGAGCGGATACATATTTGAATGTATTTAGAAAAATAAACAAATA
GGGGTTCCGCGCACATTTCCCCGAAAAGTGCCAC
